>Addgene plasmid #171560 | p3xFLAG-CMV-fly Drosha | addgene full sequence | sequence record 337963 | Addgene NGS Result
TGCTGCAAGGCGATTAAGTTGGGTAACGCCAGGGTTTTCCCAGTCACGACGTTGTAAAACGACGGCCAGT
GCCAAGCTGATCTATACATTGAATCAATATTGGCAATTAGCCATATTAGTCATTGGTTATATAGCATAAA
TCAATATTGGCTATTGGCCATTGCATACGTTGTATCTATATCATAATATGTACATTTATATTGGCTCATG
TCCAATATGACCGCCATGTTGACATTGATTATTGACTAGTTATTAATAGTAATCAATTACGGGGTCATTA
GTTCATAGCCCATATATGGAGTTCCGCGTTACATAACTTACGGTAAATGGCCCGCCTGGCTGACCGCCCA
ACGACCCCCGCCCATTGACGTCAATAATGACGTATGTTCCCATAGTAACGCCAATAGGGACTTTCCATTG
ACGTCAATGGGTGGAGTATTTACGGTAAACTGCCCACTTGGCAGTACATCAAGTGTATCATATGCCAAGT
CCGCCCCCTATTGACGTCAATGACGGTAAATGGCCCGCCTGGCATTATGCCCAGTACATGACCTTACGGG
ACTTTCCTACTTGGCAGTACATCTACGTATTAGTCATCGCTATTACCATGGTGATGCGGTTTTGGCAGTA
CACCAATGGGCGTGGATAGCGGTTTGACTCACGGGGATTTCCAAGTCTCCACCCCATTGACGTCAATGGG
AGTTTGTTTTGGCACCAAAATCAACGGGACTTTCCAAAATGTCGTAATAACCCCGCCCCGTTGACGCAAA
TGGGCGGTAGGCGTGTACGGTGGGAGGTCTATATAAGCAGAGCTCGTTTAGTGAACCGTCAGAATTAACC
ATGGACTACAAAGACCATGACGGTGATTATAAAGATCATGACATCGATTACAAGGATGACGATGACAAGC
TTATGTACCAGCCGCCTTTGCCACCGCCTCCAGTCCAGCCTGCTCCTCCGCCCCCGCCACCTCCGCCAGA
AGAAGATCTATCTCCGCCGGGAGTAGGTGTTCCCTCTCACAACTATTCTTCAAATGAATCCCATTCTCAG
AGCTCGAAGTCTTTGGATTACGTCTACCCGGAGACACCGGCTCCTTATGCCAGCTCAGTACCTAGCTATG
ATCCGTACCAGCAACCACCAGCGTACGGCTACGAGGGATATGCTTACAACGAACAAGCACAGAAGTATGG
TGGCCAGGAGTCCCATTACCAATACCAGTACCCGGCATCCGGATCATCATTCCTCTATGAAAGCTATAAA
TACCCAGACCGCTATCCTGCTTATTCGTCCAACTACCGACCTCCATCCGAAAGGCAGAGGTACACTTCCA
ACAGCTCCAGTCAAGGCTACCACCATTATCCCGGCTATAGCTCGGGTAGGCGGTATGAACAAAGACATGA
TCAGGAACACCGTCAAATTCAGGACAGTCGATATGCCCACGAGCCACGACACGGACACTATGCCCACAGG
CAGGCAAAGGGGTCGCAACACGGATACTATGGATCTGCAGCCAGAAACCAAGTCAGCGATGACTATTCGC
CACGTGGCCATCACGAAAGGGAGAGAAATGAGACCTTAGAGAAGACTAGGGCCAAACCGAAGGTGGAGAC
CGAAAGGGACCGTCTGTTGAGACAGTGGTGTTCTAACTTCTGCGAAAAACCAGAGGACTATGTGAAGAAG
ATGAACGCCCTCAGCGAGGCGGATGCGCCAGTCGAATCCTGGGTGCGATCATCGCCAGCGGAGCTCTACT
ACGAGCGCACCAAGAGCGAAAACGAAGTCAGAGGTCGGGCGCGTCTGCAAAAGCTGTGCACTCTATTCGA
TGAGGAGCTCCTGCAGAGAGCAAAGCGTGTACGCGAGAAGCTACCCGTTTACGTGCCGCCTCCAAGAAAG
GCTCGCCGCCGTGTTTGCAAGCATAAACACAAGTCGGAAGCCTGCTCCTCGTCCTCCTCATCCGATGACG
ACTCCGACGAAGACGCTTTTAAGATCGAGCAAGACTGCTGCATGGAGGAGCTTTCGCGGAAGGTGCAACA
TCCGCAGCGTGTGCACGCGGATCTCTGGCACAACGACGCCGGTGAGATGAACGACGGACCTCTTTGCCGC
TGCTCAGCCAAGTCCCGGCGCATTGGCATTCGGCACGGAATATATCCGGGCGAGACTGGCTACAAGTTGT
GCGATCCAAACAGCAACAATGCAGGCAAGCTGTTCCACTACAGGATCAGCATCTCACCGCCCACTAACTT
CCTGACAAAGACACCCACCATTATCAAGCATGATGAGCACGAGTTTCTATTCGAGGGCTTCTCACTTCTC
TCGCATGTGCGTCTCTCCGATCTGCCCGTCTGCAAGGTGATCCGCTTCAACATCGAGTACACCATTGAGT
ACGAAGAGGAGAAGATGCCAGAGAACTTCACCATCCACGAGCTAGACATTTTTTTCAAATACCTGTTTCA
TGAACTGCTAGAGCTGGTAGACTTTAATCTAATGCCCAACTTACCGTCCGGAAACGTCGAGGAATCCTGT
CCAGCTTTTCACTTCTTTCCGCGTTTCGTCCGCGACCTGCCAGATAATGGAAAGGAGGTTTTGGCCATGG
TCGAGGTACTCCGCTACTTGCTGGATAATTCTGCACAGCTTGTGGAACGGCAGCAACTACTGCATCTTAA
CCAGATTAGTCAGAGCGAGTGGCAAAACTACGTGGACTTCATAAAGGGAATGCTGGTCACCAAGCCGGGT
TATAAGCCGTGTTCGCTACGCGTTGACCAATTGGACAGGAATAACTCCGATTTGCCCGAGTGCGTAGATC
GCGAGACTGGAATCTCACATCCAGCAATCGTGCACTTTGGCATTTGTCATCCTCAGCTAAGCTACGCTGG
AAATCCAGAGTACCAGAAGGCGTGGCGAGAGTACGTTAAGTACCGTCATCTGATGGCCAACATGTCGAAG
CCCTCTTTCAAGGATAAGCGCAAGCTAGAGGAGAAGGAGCAACGTCTTCAGGAGATGCGAACTCAGGGGC
GCATGAAACGAAATATCACAGTGGCGATCAGCTCGGAGGGCTTCTATCGCACCGGCATTATGTGCGACGT
TGTGCAGCATGCCATGTTGATTCCTGTCCTAACTGGTCACCTTCGCTTTCACAAGTCGCTGGACCTGCTA
GAGGAGAGTATCGGGTACCGCTTTAAAAATCGGTACCTTCTCCAATTGGCGCTGACGCATCCCTCATACA
AGGAGAACTACGGTACCAATCCGGATCACGCCCGTAATTCGCTGACTAACTGCGGAATTCGTCAGCCGGA
GTACGGAGATCGCAAGATCCACTACATGAACACACGCAAGCGGGGTATCAACACATTAGTGAGCATTATG
TCCAGATTTGGCAAGGAGCATGAGACTGTTTCGAACATAACCCACAATGAGAGACTAGAGTTCCTCGGTG
ATGCTGTAGTAGAATTCCTCAGCTCAATCCATCTGTTTTTTATGTTCCCTGAACTGGAGGAGGGTGGTTT
GGCCACTTACCGAGCGGCAATTGTCCAAAACCAGCACTTGGCTCTGTTGGCCAAAAAGCTGCAACTGGAA
GAGTTTATGCTGTACGCACACGGATCCGATCTGTGCCACGAGTTGGAACTGCGTCACGCCATGGCCAACT
GTTTTGAAGCCCTAATGGGCGCGCTTCTATTGGATGGTGGAATCAAGGTGGCAGATGAGGTGTTCACGGA
TGCACTCTTCCGACAGGACGAGAAACTGCTGAGTATATGGAAGAATCTGCCGGAGCACCCGTTGCAGGAA
CAGGAGCCACTTGGGGATCGCAGCTGTATTGATTCCTACCGTGTGCTTAAGGAGTTAACCAAATTCGAGG
ACTCTATTGGAATCAAGTTTAAGCACATTCGGCTTTTGGCTCGCGCTTTTACCGATCGCTCCATTGGTTT
CACCCACTTGACCCTTGGGTCAAATCAGCGTTTAGAGTTCTTGGGCGACACAGTGCTGCAGCTGATTTGC
TCGGAGTACCTATATCGTCACTTCCCTGAGCACCACGAGGGCCACTTGTCCCTGCTACGATCCTCATTGG
TCAATAATCGCACTCAAGCGGTGGTTTGCGATGATTTGGGAATGCCGAAATATGCCGTGTATGCCAATCC
CAAGGCTGATTTGAAGACCAAAGATCGTGCCGATCTGCTGGAGGCATTCCTCGGCGCCCTGTACGTGGAC
AAGGGTCTCCTGTATTGTGAACAGTTTTGCCATGTATGTTTGTTCCCGCGACTTCAGTTGTTTATCATGA
ATCAGGACTGGAACGATCCCAAGTCGAAGCTGCAGCAGTGCTGCCTCACACTTCGCACAATGGATGGCGG
CGAGCCGGACATTCCCTACTACAAGGTGGTGGAGGCCAGTGGTCCAACTAATACGCGGGTATACAAGGTG
GCCGTTTATTTCCGCTCAAAGCGGCTGGCCACTTCAAGTGGCTCCTCCATTCAGCAGGCGGAGATGAACG
CCGCTAAGCAGGCGCTGGAGAATTCAAGGGACCTGTTTCCCCAACTGGATCACCAAAAGCGCGTGATCGC
CAAGAGCATAAAGAAACAAACGGGCAACGAATTGGACAACGACAGTGATCGCCAGCATCAAGAAGAAAAA
ATCAAGCGGCCCAAATATGCGACACCGCTTCAGGATGAGAGCCATCTTCCTAAGCAATATCGCATGCACG
AGAACATTTCCAGCGATGAGTTGCCGGAAGACGAAGACTTCGAAAGCACTGCTCCCAAGAGTCCAACAAT
GCCCTTAAGAAGTAACAGAAGTGGCAGTAGTAGCAGCAGCAGCAGCAGTGATAGCGATGGCTCAACCTCT
TCTCCGAAGTGCAAGCGCCGATTAAAGAAATGTTCCTCGGTGTCTTCAAAATCTTCGCTGGGATGATCTA
GAGCAAGGGCGAATTCGCGGCCGCGAATTCATCGATAGATCTGATATCGGTACCAGTCGACTCTAGAGGA
TCCCGGGTGGCATCCCTGTGACCCCTCCCCAGTGCCTCTCCTGGCCCTGGAAGTTGCCACTCCAGTGCCC
ACCAGCCTTGTCCTAATAAAATTAAGTTGCATCATTTTGTCTGACTAGGTGTCCTTCTATAATATTATGG
GGTGGAGGGGGGTGGTATGGAGCAAGGGGCAAGTTGGGAAGACAACCTGTAGGGCCTGCGGGGTCTATTG
GGAACCAAGCTGGAGTGCAGTGGCACAATCTTGGCTCACTGCAATCTCCGCCTCCTGGGTTCAAGCGATT
CTCCTGCCTCAGCCTCCCGAGTTGTTGGGATTCCAGGCATGCATGACCAGGCTCAGCTAATTTTTGTTTT
TTTGGTAGAGACGGGGTTTCACCATATTGGCCAGGCTGGTCTCCAACTCCTAATCTCAGGTGATCTACCC
ACCTTGGCCTCCCAAATTGCTGGGATTACAGGCGTGAACCACTGCTCCCTTCCCTGTCCTTCTGATTTTA
AAATAACTATACCAGCAGGAGGACGTCCAGACACAGCATAGGCTACCTGGCCATGCCCAACCGGTGGGAC
ATTTGAGTTGCTTGCTTGGCACTGTCCTCTCATGCGTTGGGTCCACTCAGTAGATGCCTGTTGAATTGGG
TACGCGGCCAGCTTGGCTGTGGAATGTGTGTCAGTTAGGGTGTGGAAAGTCCCCAGGCTCCCCAGCAGGC
AGAAGTATGCAAAGCATGCATCTCAATTAGTCAGCAACCAGGTGTGGAAAGTCCCCAGGCTCCCCAGCAG
GCAGAAGTATGCAAAGCATGCATCTCAATTAGTCAGCAACCATAGTCCCGCCCCTAACTCCGCCCATCCC
GCCCCTAACTCCGCCCAGTTCCGCCCATTCTCCGCCCCATGGCTGACTAATTTTTTTTATTTATGCAGAG
GCCGAGGCCGCCTCGGCCTCTGAGCTATTCCAGAAGTAGTGAGGAGGCTTTTTTGGAGGCCTAGGCTTTT
GCAAAAAGCTCCTCGAGGAACTGAAAAACCAGAAAGTTAATTCCCTATAGTGAGTCGTATTAAATTCGTA
ATCATGTCATAGCTGTTTCCTGTGTGAAATTGTTATCCGCTCACAATTCCACACAACATACGAGCCGGAA
GCATAAAGTGTAAAGCCTGGGGTGCCTAATGAGTGAGCTAACTCACATTAATTGCGTTGCGCTCACTGCC
CGCTTTCCAGTCGGGAAACCTGTCGTGCCAGCTGCATTAATGAATCGGCCAACGCGCGGGGAGAGGCGGT
TTGCGTATTGGGCGCTCTTCCGCTTCCTCGCTCACTGACTCGCTGCGCTCGGTCGTTCGGCTGCGGCGAG
CGGTATCAGCTCACTCAAAGGCGGTAATACGGTTATCCACAGAATCAGGGGATAACGCAGGAAAGAACAT
GTGAGCAAAAGGCCAGCAAAAGGCCAGGAACCGTAAAAAGGCCGCGTTGCTGGCGTTTTTCCATAGGCTC
CGCCCCCCTGACGAGCATCACAAAAATCGACGCTCAAGTCAGAGGTGGCGAAACCCGACAGGACTATAAA
GATACCAGGCGTTTCCCCCTGGAAGCTCCCTCGTGCGCTCTCCTGTTCCGACCCTGCCGCTTACCGGATA
CCTGTCCGCCTTTCTCCCTTCGGGAAGCGTGGCGCTTTCTCATAGCTCACGCTGTAGGTATCTCAGTTCG
GTGTAGGTCGTTCGCTCCAAGCTGGGCTGTGTGCACGAACCCCCCGTTCAGCCCGACCGCTGCGCCTTAT
CCGGTAACTATCGTCTTGAGTCCAACCCGGTAAGACACGACTTATCGCCACTGGCAGCAGCCACTGGTAA
CAGGATTAGCAGAGCGAGGTATGTAGGCGGTGCTACAGAGTTCTTGAAGTGGTGGCCTAACTACGGCTAC
ACTAGAAGAACAGTATTTGGTATCTGCGCTCTGCTGAAGCCAGTTACCTTCGGAAAAAGAGTTGGTAGCT
CTTGATCCGGCAAACAAACCACCGCTGGTAGCGGTGGTTTTTTTGTTTGCAAGCAGCAGATTACGCGCAG
AAAAAAAGGATCTCAAGAAGATCCTTTGATCTTTTCTACGGGGTCTGACGCTCAGTGGAACGAAAACTCA
CGTTAAGGGATTTTGGTCATGAGATTATCAAAAAGGATCTTCACCTAGATCCTTTTAAATTAAAAATGAA
GTTTTAAATCAATCTAAAGTATATATGAGTAAACTTGGTCTGACAGTTACCAATGCTTAATCAGTGAGGC
ACCTATCTCAGCGATCTGTCTATTTCGTTCATCCATAGTTGCCTGACTCCCCGTCGTGTAGATAACTACG
ATACGGGAGGGCTTACCATCTGGCCCCAGTGCTGCAATGATACCGCGAGACCCACGCTCACCGGCTCCAG
ATTTATCAGCAATAAACCAGCCAGCCGGAAGGGCCGAGCGCAGAAGTGGTCCTGCAACTTTATCCGCCTC
CATCCAGTCTATTAATTGTTGCCGGGAAGCTAGAGTAAGTAGTTCGCCAGTTAATAGTTTGCGCAACGTT
GTTGCCATTGCTACAGGCATCGTGGTGTCACGCTCGTCGTTTGGTATGGCTTCATTCAGCTCCGGTTCCC
AACGATCAAGGCGAGTTACATGATCCCCCATGTTGTGCAAAAAAGCGGTTAGCTCCTTCGGTCCTCCGAT
CGTTGTCAGAAGTAAGTTGGCCGCAGTGTTATCACTCATGGTTATGGCAGCACTGCATAATTCTCTTACT
GTCATGCCATCCGTAAGATGCTTTTCTGTGACTGGTGAGTACTCAACCAAGTCATTCTGAGAATAGTGTA
TGCGGCGACCGAGTTGCTCTTGCCCGGCGTCAATACGGGATAATACCGCGCCACATAGCAGAACTTTAAA
AGTGCTCATCATTGGAAAACGTTCTTCGGGGCGAAAACTCTCAAGGATCTTACCGCTGTTGAGATCCAGT
TCGATGTAACCCACTCGTGCACCCAACTGATCTTCAGCATCTTTTACTTTCACCAGCGTTTCTGGGTGAG
CAAAAACAGGAAGGCAAAATGCCGCAAAAAAGGGAATAAGGGCGACACGGAAATGTTGAATACTCATACT
CTTCCTTTTTCAATATTATTGAAGCATTTATCAGGGTTATTGTCTCATGAGCGGATACATATTTGAATGT
ATTTAGAAAAATAAACAAATAGGGGTTCCGCGCACATTTCCCCGAAAAGTGCCACCTG
[124 nt withheld, positions 8179-8302]
C
[91 nt withheld, positions 8304-8394]
A
[49 nt withheld, positions 8396-8444]
CCTTTGACGTTGGAGTCCACGTTCTTT
[37 nt withheld, positions 8472-8508]
ACCCTATCTCGGTCTATTCTTTTGATTTATAAGGGATTTTGCCGATTTCGGCCTATTGGTTAAAAAATGA
GCTGATTTAACAAAAATTTAACGCGAATTTTAACAAAATATTAACGCTTACAATTTCCATTCGCCATTCA
GGCTGCGCAACTGTTGGGAAGGGCGATCGGTGCGGGCCTCTTCGCTATTACGCCAGCTGGCGAAAGGGGG
ATG
Features (pLannotate 1.2.2; 17 found; start..end, strand, type, name):
    231..610     +  enhancer       CMV enhancer: human cytomegalovirus immediate early enhancer
    612..811     +  promoter       CMV promoter: human cytomegalovirus (CMV) immediate early promoter
    844..909     +  CDS            3xFLAG: three tandem FLAG® epitope tags, followed by an enterokinase cleavage site
   1564..4629    +  CDS            DROSHA (fragment): RNC_HUMAN - Also known as RN3, RNASE3L, RNASEN. Experimental evidence at protein level: Swiss-Prot protein existence level 1. Ribonuclease III double-stranded (ds) RNA-specific endoribonuclease that is involved in the initial step of microRNA (miRNA) biogenesis. Component of the microprocessor complex that is required to process primary miRNA transcripts (pri-miRNAs) to release precursor miRNA (pre-miRNA) in the nucleus. Within the microprocessor complex, DROSHA cleaves the 3' and 5' strands of a stem-loop in pri- miRNAs (processing center 11 bp from the dsRNA-ssRNA junction) to release hairpi
   4956..4974    -  misc_feature   MCS (fragment): pUC18/19 multiple cloning site
   4975..5597    +  polyA_signal   hGH poly(A) signal: human growth hormone polyadenylation signal
   5626..5955    +  promoter       SV40 promoter: SV40 enhancer and early promoter
   5994..6012    -  promoter       T7 promoter: promoter for bacteriophage T7 RNA polymerase
   6050..6066    -  protein_bind   lac operator: The lac repressor binds to the lac operator to inhibit transcription in E. coli. This inhibition can be relieved by adding lactose or isopropyl-β-D-thiogalactopyranoside (IPTG). lac repressor encoded by lacI
   6074..6104    -  promoter       lac promoter: promoter for the E. coli lac operon
   6119..6140    -  protein_bind   CAP binding site: CAP binding activates transcription in the presence of cAMP. E. coli catabolite activator protein
   6153..6245    -  CDS            lacI (fragment): lac repressor; lacI; The lac repressor binds to the lac operator to inhibit transcription in E. coli. This inhibition can be relieved by adding lactose or isopropyl-β-D-thiogalactopyranoside (IPTG).
   6428..7016    -  rep_origin     ori: high-copy-number ColE1/pMB1/pBR322/pUC origin of replication
   7187..8047    -  CDS            AmpR: β-lactamase; bla; confers resistance to ampicillin, carbenicillin, and related antibiotics
   8048..8152    -  promoter       AmpR promoter: bla
   8179..8607    +  rep_origin     f1 ori (sequence partly withheld): f1 bacteriophage origin of replication; arrow indicates direction of (+) strand synthesis
   8638..71      -  CDS            lacZα (fragment) (across the origin): LacZα fragment of β-galactosidase; lacZ fragment
