[The description below was written by a language model from this plasmid's Addgene catalogue record and pLannotate feature annotations shown in this document.]
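Description:
p3xFLAG-CMV-fly Drosha is a mammalian expression plasmid built on the p3xFLAG-CMV 7.1 backbone and carrying the Drosophila melanogaster drosha gene (CG8730). It is maintained in E. coli as a high-copy plasmid through a ColE1/pUC-type origin and is selected with ampicillin via the β-lactamase gene and its native promoter. An f1 phage origin is also present, which in principle allows single-stranded DNA production. Short remnants of lac regulatory elements, lacI and lacZα, together with a T7 promoter, are backbone carry-over. No mammalian selection marker is annotated. An SV40 enhancer/early promoter region sits downstream of the expression cassette, but no resistance gene is listed after it, so the construct appears suited to transient transfection.

The expression cassette consists of the human cytomegalovirus immediate-early enhancer and promoter, followed by a 3xFLAG epitope coding sequence with an enterokinase cleavage site, then the drosha insert, and ends with the human growth hormone polyadenylation signal. This arrangement should yield an N-terminally 3xFLAG-tagged fly Drosha, detectable or purifiable with anti-FLAG reagents. The automated annotation labels part of the insert as a fragment matching human DROSHA. This reflects homology in the conserved region of the protein rather than a human insert, and the gap between the tag and that match presumably covers the more divergent N-terminal part of the fly sequence. Drosha is the RNase III enzyme of the Microprocessor complex, which cleaves primary microRNA transcripts into precursor hairpins in the nucleus. The record states only that the plasmid encodes fly Drosha, and the cloning sites used are not recorded. Plausible uses are expression of the tagged protein in mammalian cells for immunoprecipitation and studies of pri-miRNA processing.
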