Addgene plasmid #171560: p3xFLAG-CMV-fly Drosha
Purpose: Encodes fly Drosha protein
Depositing lab: Yan Zeng. Depositing organization: Nanjing Agricultural University.
Backbone
  Vector backbone: p3xFLAG-CMV 7.1
  Vector type: Mammalian Expression
Growth in bacteria
  Bacterial resistance: Ampicillin, 100 μg/mL
  Growth temperature: 37°C
  Growth strain: DH5alpha
  Copy number: High Copy
Gene/Insert
  Gene/Insert name: drosha(CG8730)
  Species: D. melanogaster (fly)
  Entrez Gene: drosha (a.k.a. Dmel_CG8730, CG8730, DROSHA, Dmel\CG8730, Drosha)
  Cloning method: Restriction Enzyme; 5′ cloning site Unknown (unknown if destroyed)
Terms and licenses: Academic/Nonprofit Terms; Industry Terms: Not Available to Industry
How to cite: p3xFLAG-CMV-fly Drosha was a gift from Yan Zeng (Addgene plasmid # 171560 ; http://n2t.net/addgene:171560 ; RRID:Addgene_171560)
